Addgene plasmid #75744: ADK gRNA (BRDN0001146622)
Purpose: 3rd generation lentiviral gRNA plasmid targeting human ADK
Depositing lab: John Doench & David Root. Depositing organization: Broad Institute. Publication: Optimized sgRNA design to maximize activity and minimize off-target effects of CRISPR-Cas9. Doench JG, Fusi N, Sullender M, Hegde M, Vaimberg EW, Donovan KF, Smith I, Tothova Z, Wilen C, Orchard R, Virgin HW, Listgarten J, Root DE. Nat Biotechnol. 2016 Jan 18. doi: 10.1038/nbt.3437. PubMed 26780180.
Backbone
  Vector backbone: lentiGuide-Puro
  Backbone manufacturer: Zhang Lab (Addgene plasmid # 52963)
  Vector type: Mammalian Expression, Lentiviral, CRISPR
  Selectable markers: Puromycin
Growth in bacteria
  Bacterial resistance: Ampicillin, 100 μg/mL
  Growth temperature: 37°C
  Growth strain: DH5alpha
  Copy number: High Copy
Gene/Insert
  Gene/Insert name: ADK (alt names: ADK; NM_001123.3)
  gRNA/shRNA sequence: AAAGTCGAATATCATGCTGG
  Species: H. sapiens (human)
  Entrez Gene: ADK (a.k.a. AK)
  Promoter: hU6
  Cloning method: Unknown
  Sequencing primers: 5′ U6-F; 3′ pS2-R
Terms and licenses: Academic/Nonprofit Terms; Industry Terms: Not Available to Industry
Depositor comments: The gRNA was designed to target the following Genbank reference sequence(s): NM_001123.3,NM_001202449.1,NM_001202450.1,NM_006721.3. Note that this plasmid does NOT contain Cas9. It should be used in conjunction with lentiCas9-Blast (Addgene #52962) or otherwise with cell lines already expressing Cas9. Browse the full kinome gRNA library at http://www.addgene.org/pooled-library/broadgpp-human-kinome/ or visit http://www.broadinstitute.org/rnai/public/ for detailed protocols and information.
How to cite: ADK gRNA (BRDN0001146622) was a gift from John Doench & David Root (Addgene plasmid # 75744 ; http://n2t.net/addgene:75744 ; RRID:Addgene_75744)
