[The description below was written by a language model from this plasmid's Addgene catalogue record and the feature table of its GenBank file.]
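Description:
ADK gRNA (BRDN0001146622) is a third-generation lentiviral CRISPR guide RNA plasmid built on the lentiGuide-Puro backbone, carrying a single guide directed against human ADK (adenosine kinase). The circular construct is 8,323 bp and is maintained in E. coli at high copy through a ColE1/pUC-type origin with ampicillin selection from the bla gene. An f1 origin, an SV40 origin and poly(A) signal, and lac/T7/T3 promoter remnants are also present in the bacterial backbone.

The lentiviral transfer cassette begins with an RSV promoter fused to a truncated HIV-1 5' LTR, which drives Tat-independent production of the viral genomic RNA in packaging cells. This is followed by the Psi packaging signal, the Rev response element for nuclear export, and a cPPT/CTS element that aids nuclear import of the reverse-transcribed genome. The cassette ends in a U3-deleted 3' LTR, which makes the integrated provirus self-inactivating. Within this unit, a human U6 RNA polymerase III promoter transcribes the ADK-targeting spacer joined to the Streptococcus pyogenes Cas9 guide scaffold. A separate EF-1-alpha promoter with its intron A expresses puromycin N-acetyltransferase for selecting transduced mammalian cells, and a downstream WPRE enhances transcript expression.

The plasmid does not encode Cas9, so it is meant to be used with a separate Cas9 vector such as lentiCas9-Blast or in cells that already express Cas9. According to the depositor, the guide was designed against several ADK reference transcripts, and the plasmid belongs to a human kinome gRNA collection. It is typically used for knockout of ADK in human cells.
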