LOCUS       Exported 8323 bp ds-DNA circular SYN 13-MAY-2021
DEFINITION  3rd generation lentiviral gRNA plasmid targeting human ADK.
ACCESSION   .
VERSION     .
KEYWORDS    ADK gRNA (BRDN0001146622)
SOURCE      synthetic DNA construct
  ORGANISM  synthetic DNA construct
REFERENCE   1 (bases 1 to 8323)
  AUTHORS   Doench JG, Fusi N, Sullender M, Hegde M, Vaimberg EW, Donovan KF,
            Smith I, Tothova Z, Wilen C, Orchard R, Virgin HW, Listgarten J,
            Root DE
  TITLE     Optimized sgRNA design to maximize activity and minimize off-target
            effects of CRISPR-Cas9.
  JOURNAL   Nat Biotechnol. 2016 Jan 18. doi: 10.1038/nbt.3437.
  PUBMED    26780180
REFERENCE   2 (bases 1 to 8323)
  AUTHORS   .
  TITLE     Direct Submission
  JOURNAL   Exported May 13, 2021 from SnapGene Server 1.1.58
            http://www.snapgene.com
FEATURES             Location/Qualifiers
     source          1..8323
                     /organism="synthetic DNA construct"
                     /mol_type="other DNA"
     promoter        87..1265
                     /label=EF-1-alpha promoter
                     /note="strong constitutive promoter for human elongation
                     factor EF-1-alpha"
     intron          318..1256
                     /label=EF-1-alpha intron A
                     /note="intron upstream of the start codon of human
                     EF-1-alpha"
     primer_bind     1213..1233
                     /label=EF1a-F
                     /note="Human elongation factor-1a promoter, forward primer"
     CDS             1278..1877
                     /codon_start=1
                     /gene="pac from Streptomyces alboniger"
                     /product="puromycin N-acetyltransferase"
                     /label=PuroR
                     /note="confers resistance to puromycin"
                     /translation="MTEYKPTVRLATRDDVPRAVRTLAAAFADYPATRHTVDPDRHIER
                     VTELQELFLTRVGLDIGKVWVADDGAAVAVWTTPESVEAGAVFAEIGPRMAELSGSRLA
                     AQQQMEGLLAPHRPKEPAWFLATVGVSPDHQGKGLGSAVVLPGVEAAERAGVPAFLETS
                     APRNLPFYERLGFTVTADVEVPEGPRTWCMTRKPGA"
     primer_bind     complement(1278..1297)
                     /label=Puro-R
                     /note="Puromycin resistance gene, reverse primer. Also
                     called puro-variant-R"
     primer_bind     1774..1794
                     /label=Puro-F
                     /note="Puromycin resistance gene, forward primer"
     misc_feature    1893..2481
                     /label=WPRE
                     /note="woodchuck hepatitis virus posttranscriptional
                     regulatory element"
     primer_bind     complement(1946..1966)
                     /label=WPRE-R
                     /note="WPRE, reverse primer"
     CDS             complement(2364..2375)
                     /codon_start=1
                     /product="Factor Xa recognition and cleavage site"
                     /label=Factor Xa site
                     /translation="IEGR"
     LTR             2553..2786
                     /label=3' LTR (Delta-U3)
                     /note="self-inactivating 3' long terminal repeat (LTR) from
                     HIV-1"
     polyA_signal    2864..2985
                     /label=SV40 poly(A) signal
                     /note="SV40 polyadenylation signal"
     primer_bind     complement(2901..2920)
                     /label=SV40pA-R
                     /note="SV40 polyA, reverse primer"
     primer_bind     2955..2974
                     /label=EBV-rev
                     /note="SV40 polyA terminator, reverse primer"
     rep_origin      3025..3160
                     /label=SV40 ori
                     /note="SV40 origin of replication"
     primer_bind     3087..3106
                     /label=SV40pro-F
                     /note="SV40 promoter/origin, forward primer"
     primer_bind     complement(3180..3199)
                     /label=T7
                     /note="T7 promoter, forward primer"
     promoter        complement(3181..3199)
                     /label=T7 promoter
                     /note="promoter for bacteriophage T7 RNA polymerase"
     primer_bind     complement(3209..3226)
                     /label=M13 Forward
                     /note="In lacZ gene. Also called M13-F20 or M13 (-21)
                     Forward"
     primer_bind     complement(3209..3225)
                     /label=M13 fwd
                     /note="common sequencing primer, one of multiple similar
                     variants"
     primer_bind     complement(3218..3240)
                     /label=M13/pUC Forward
                     /note="In lacZ gene"
     rep_origin      3367..3822
                     /direction=RIGHT
                     /label=f1 ori
                     /note="f1 bacteriophage origin of replication; arrow
                     indicates direction of (+) strand synthesis"
     primer_bind     complement(3454..3473)
                     /label=F1ori-R
                     /note="F1 origin, reverse primer"
     primer_bind     3664..3685
                     /label=F1ori-F
                     /note="F1 origin, forward primer"
     promoter        3848..3952
                     /gene="bla"
                     /label=AmpR promoter
     CDS             3953..4813
                     /codon_start=1
                     /gene="bla"
                     /product="beta-lactamase"
                     /label=AmpR
                     /note="confers resistance to ampicillin, carbenicillin, and
                     related antibiotics"
                     /translation="MSIQHFRVALIPFFAAFCLPVFAHPETLVKVKDAEDQLGARVGYI
                     ELDLNSGKILESFRPEERFPMMSTFKVLLCGAVLSRIDAGQEQLGRRIHYSQNDLVEYS
                     PVTEKHLTDGMTVRELCSAAITMSDNTAANLLLTTIGGPKELTAFLHNMGDHVTRLDRW
                     EPELNEAIPNDERDTTMPVAMATTLRKLLTGELLTLASRQQLIDWMEADKVAGPLLRSA
                     LPAGWFIADKSGAGERGSRGIIAALGPDGKPSRIVVIYTTGSQATMDERNRQIAEIGAS
                     LIKHW"
     primer_bind     complement(4171..4190)
                     /label=Amp-R
                     /note="Ampicillin resistance gene, reverse primer"
     rep_origin      4984..5572
                     /direction=RIGHT
                     /label=ori
                     /note="high-copy-number ColE1/pMB1/pBR322/pUC origin of
                     replication"
     primer_bind     5473..5492
                     /label=pBR322ori-F
                     /note="pBR322 origin, forward primer"
     primer_bind     5726..5743
                     /label=L4440
                     /note="L4440 vector, forward primer"
     protein_bind    5860..5881
                     /label=CAP binding site
                     /bound_moiety="E. coli catabolite activator protein"
                     /note="CAP binding activates transcription in the presence
                     of cAMP."
     promoter        5896..5926
                     /label=lac promoter
                     /note="promoter for the E. coli lac operon"
     protein_bind    5934..5950
                     /label=lac operator
                     /bound_moiety="lac repressor encoded by lacI"
                     /note="The lac repressor binds to the lac operator to
                     inhibit transcription in E. coli. This inhibition can be
                     relieved by adding lactose or
                     isopropyl-beta-D-thiogalactopyranoside (IPTG)."
     primer_bind     5939..5961
                     /label=M13/pUC Reverse
                     /note="In lacZ gene"
     primer_bind     5958..5974
                     /label=M13 rev
                     /note="common sequencing primer, one of multiple similar
                     variants"
     primer_bind     5958..5974
                     /label=M13 Reverse
                     /note="In lacZ gene. Also called M13-rev"
     primer_bind     5993..6013
                     /label=T3
                     /note="T3 promoter, forward primer"
     promoter        5995..6013
                     /label=T3 promoter
                     /note="promoter for bacteriophage T3 RNA polymerase"
     promoter        6041..6267
                     /label=RSV promoter
                     /note="Rous sarcoma virus enhancer/promoter"
     LTR             6268..6448
                     /label=5' LTR (truncated)
                     /note="truncated 5' long terminal repeat (LTR) from HIV-1"
     misc_feature    6495..6620
                     /label=HIV-1 Psi
                     /note="packaging signal of human immunodeficiency virus
                     type 1"
     misc_feature    7113..7346
                     /label=RRE
                     /note="The Rev response element (RRE) of HIV-1 allows for
                     Rev-dependent mRNA export from the nucleus to the
                     cytoplasm."
     CDS             7531..7575
                     /codon_start=1
                     /product="antigenic peptide corresponding to amino acids
                     655 to 669 of the HIV envelope protein gp41 (Lutje Hulsik
                     et al., 2013)"
                     /label=gp41 peptide
                     /note="recognized by the 2H10 single-chain llama nanobody"
                     /translation="KNEQELLELDKWASL"
     promoter        7753..7993
                     /label=U6 promoter
                     /note="RNA polymerase III promoter for human U6 snRNA"
     primer_bind     7753..7773
                     /label=hU6-F
                     /note="Human U6 promoter, forward primer"
     primer_bind     7924..7943
                     /label=LKO.1 5'
                     /note="Human U6 promoter, forward primer"
     misc_RNA        8023..8098
                     /label=gRNA scaffold
                     /note="guide RNA scaffold for the Streptococcus pyogenes
                     CRISPR/Cas9 system"
     misc_feature    8154..8271
                     /label=cPPT/CTS
                     /note="central polypurine tract and central termination
                     sequence of HIV-1"
ORIGIN
        1 cccgggtgca aagatggata aagttttaaa cagagaggaa tctttgcagc taatggacct
       61 tctaggtctt gaaaggagtg ggaattggct ccggtgcccg tcagtgggca gagcgcacat
      121 cgcccacagt ccccgagaag ttggggggag gggtcggcaa ttgatccggt gcctagagaa
      181 ggtggcgcgg ggtaaactgg gaaagtgatg tcgtgtactg gctccgcctt tttcccgagg
      241 gtgggggaga accgtatata agtgcagtag tcgccgtgaa cgttcttttt cgcaacgggt
      301 ttgccgccag aacacaggta agtgccgtgt gtggttcccg cgggcctggc ctctttacgg
      361 gttatggccc ttgcgtgcct tgaattactt ccacctggct gcagtacgtg attcttgatc
      421 ccgagcttcg ggttggaagt gggtgggaga gttcgaggcc ttgcgcttaa ggagcccctt
      481 cgcctcgtgc ttgagttgag gcctggcctg ggcgctgggg ccgccgcgtg cgaatctggt
      541 ggcaccttcg cgcctgtctc gctgctttcg ataagtctct agccatttaa aatttttgat
      601 gacctgctgc gacgcttttt ttctggcaag atagtcttgt aaatgcgggc caagatctgc
      661 acactggtat ttcggttttt ggggccgcgg gcggcgacgg ggcccgtgcg tcccagcgca
      721 catgttcggc gaggcggggc ctgcgagcgc ggccaccgag aatcggacgg gggtagtctc
      781 aagctggccg gcctgctctg gtgcctggcc tcgcgccgcc gtgtatcgcc ccgccctggg
      841 cggcaaggct ggcccggtcg gcaccagttg cgtgagcgga aagatggccg cttcccggcc
      901 ctgctgcagg gagctcaaaa tggaggacgc ggcgctcggg agagcgggcg ggtgagtcac
      961 ccacacaaag gaaaagggcc tttccgtcct cagccgtcgc ttcatgtgac tccacggagt
     1021 accgggcgcc gtccaggcac ctcgattagt tctcgagctt ttggagtacg tcgtctttag
     1081 gttgggggga ggggttttat gcgatggagt ttccccacac tgagtgggtg gagactgaag
     1141 ttaggccagc ttggcacttg atgtaattct ccttggaatt tgcccttttt gagtttggat
     1201 cttggttcat tctcaagcct cagacagtgg ttcaaagttt ttttcttcca tttcaggtgt
     1261 cgtgacgtac ggccaccatg accgagtaca agcccacggt gcgcctcgcc acccgcgacg
     1321 acgtccccag ggccgtacgc accctcgccg ccgcgttcgc cgactacccc gccacgcgcc
     1381 acaccgtcga tccggaccgc cacatcgagc gggtcaccga gctgcaagaa ctcttcctca
     1441 cgcgcgtcgg gctcgacatc ggcaaggtgt gggtcgcgga cgacggcgcc gccgtggcgg
     1501 tctggaccac gccggagagc gtcgaagcgg gggcggtgtt cgccgagatc ggcccgcgca
     1561 tggccgagtt gagcggttcc cggctggccg cgcagcaaca gatggaaggc ctcctggcgc
     1621 cgcaccggcc caaggagccc gcgtggttcc tggccaccgt cggagtctcg cccgaccacc
     1681 agggcaaggg tctgggcagc gccgtcgtgc tccccggagt ggaggcggcc gagcgcgccg
     1741 gggtgcccgc cttcctggag acctccgcgc cccgcaacct ccccttctac gagcggctcg
     1801 gcttcaccgt caccgccgac gtcgaggtgc ccgaaggacc gcgcacctgg tgcatgaccc
     1861 gcaagcccgg tgcctgaacg cgttaagtcg acaatcaacc tctggattac aaaatttgtg
     1921 aaagattgac tggtattctt aactatgttg ctccttttac gctatgtgga tacgctgctt
     1981 taatgccttt gtatcatgct attgcttccc gtatggcttt cattttctcc tccttgtata
     2041 aatcctggtt gctgtctctt tatgaggagt tgtggcccgt tgtcaggcaa cgtggcgtgg
     2101 tgtgcactgt gtttgctgac gcaaccccca ctggttgggg cattgccacc acctgtcagc
     2161 tcctttccgg gactttcgct ttccccctcc ctattgccac ggcggaactc atcgccgcct
     2221 gccttgcccg ctgctggaca ggggctcggc tgttgggcac tgacaattcc gtggtgttgt
     2281 cggggaaatc atcgtccttt ccttggctgc tcgcctgtgt tgccacctgg attctgcgcg
     2341 ggacgtcctt ctgctacgtc ccttcggccc tcaatccagc ggaccttcct tcccgcggcc
     2401 tgctgccggc tctgcggcct cttccgcgtc ttcgccttcg ccctcagacg agtcggatct
     2461 ccctttgggc cgcctccccg cgtcgacttt aagaccaatg acttacaagg cagctgtaga
     2521 tcttagccac tttttaaaag aaaagggggg actggaaggg ctaattcact cccaacgaag
     2581 acaagatctg ctttttgctt gtactgggtc tctctggtta gaccagatct gagcctggga
     2641 gctctctggc taactaggga acccactgct taagcctcaa taaagcttgc cttgagtgct
     2701 tcaagtagtg tgtgcccgtc tgttgtgtga ctctggtaac tagagatccc tcagaccctt
     2761 ttagtcagtg tggaaaatct ctagcagtac gtatagtagt tcatgtcatc ttattattca
     2821 gtatttataa cttgcaaaga aatgaatatc agagagtgag aggaacttgt ttattgcagc
     2881 ttataatggt tacaaataaa gcaatagcat cacaaatttc acaaataaag catttttttc
     2941 actgcattct agttgtggtt tgtccaaact catcaatgta tcttatcatg tctggctcta
     3001 gctatcccgc ccctaactcc gcccatcccg cccctaactc cgcccagttc cgcccattct
     3061 ccgccccatg gctgactaat tttttttatt tatgcagagg ccgaggccgc ctcggcctct
     3121 gagctattcc agaagtagtg aggaggcttt tttggaggcc tagggacgta cccaattcgc
     3181 cctatagtga gtcgtattac gcgcgctcac tggccgtcgt tttacaacgt cgtgactggg
     3241 aaaaccctgg cgttacccaa cttaatcgcc ttgcagcaca tccccctttc gccagctggc
     3301 gtaatagcga agaggcccgc accgatcgcc cttcccaaca gttgcgcagc ctgaatggcg
     3361 aatgggnnnn nnnnnnnnnn nnnnnnnnnn nnnnnnnnnn nnnnnnnnnn nnnnnnnnnn
     3421 nnnnnnnnnn nnnnnnnnnn nnnnnnnnnn nnnnnnnnnn nnnnnnnnnn nnnnnnnnnn
     3481 nnnnnnnnnn cnnnnnnnnn nnnnnnnnnn nnnnnnnnnn nnnnnnnnnn nnnnnnnnnn
     3541 nnnnnnnnnn nnnnnnnnnn nnnnnnnnnn nnnnnnnnnn nnannnnnnn nnnnnnnnnn
     3601 nnnnnnnnnn nnnnnnnnnn nnnnnnnnnn nncctttgac gttggagtcc acgttcttta
     3661 atagtggact cttgttccaa actggaacaa cactcaaccc tatctcggtc tattcttttg
     3721 atttataagg gattttgccg atttcggcct attggttaaa aaatgagctg atttaacaaa
     3781 aatttaacgc gaattttaac aaaatattaa cgcttacaat ttaggtggca cttttcgggg
     3841 aaatgtgcgc ggaaccccta tttgtttatt tttctaaata cattcaaata tgtatccgct
     3901 catgagacaa taaccctgat aaatgcttca ataatattga aaaaggaaga gtatgagtat
     3961 tcaacatttc cgtgtcgccc ttattccctt ttttgcggca ttttgccttc ctgtttttgc
     4021 tcacccagaa acgctggtga aagtaaaaga tgctgaagat cagttgggtg cacgagtggg
     4081 ttacatcgaa ctggatctca acagcggtaa gatccttgag agttttcgcc ccgaagaacg
     4141 ttttccaatg atgagcactt ttaaagttct gctatgtggc gcggtattat cccgtattga
     4201 cgccgggcaa gagcaactcg gtcgccgcat acactattct cagaatgact tggttgagta
     4261 ctcaccagtc acagaaaagc atcttacgga tggcatgaca gtaagagaat tatgcagtgc
     4321 tgccataacc atgagtgata acactgcggc caacttactt ctgacaacga tcggaggacc
     4381 gaaggagcta accgcttttt tgcacaacat gggggatcat gtaactcgcc ttgatcgttg
     4441 ggaaccggag ctgaatgaag ccataccaaa cgacgagcgt gacaccacga tgcctgtagc
     4501 aatggcaaca acgttgcgca aactattaac tggcgaacta cttactctag cttcccggca
     4561 acaattaata gactggatgg aggcggataa agttgcagga ccacttctgc gctcggccct
     4621 tccggctggc tggtttattg ctgataaatc tggagccggt gagcgtgggt ctcgcggtat
     4681 cattgcagca ctggggccag atggtaagcc ctcccgtatc gtagttatct acacgacggg
     4741 gagtcaggca actatggatg aacgaaatag acagatcgct gagataggtg cctcactgat
     4801 taagcattgg taactgtcag accaagttta ctcatatata ctttagattg atttaaaact
     4861 tcatttttaa tttaaaagga tctaggtgaa gatccttttt gataatctca tgaccaaaat
     4921 cccttaacgt gagttttcgt tccactgagc gtcagacccc gtagaaaaga tcaaaggatc
     4981 ttcttgagat cctttttttc tgcgcgtaat ctgctgcttg caaacaaaaa aaccaccgct
     5041 accagcggtg gtttgtttgc cggatcaaga gctaccaact ctttttccga aggtaactgg
     5101 cttcagcaga gcgcagatac caaatactgt tcttctagtg tagccgtagt taggccacca
     5161 cttcaagaac tctgtagcac cgcctacata cctcgctctg ctaatcctgt taccagtggc
     5221 tgctgccagt ggcgataagt cgtgtcttac cgggttggac tcaagacgat agttaccgga
     5281 taaggcgcag cggtcgggct gaacgggggg ttcgtgcaca cagcccagct tggagcgaac
     5341 gacctacacc gaactgagat acctacagcg tgagctatga gaaagcgcca cgcttcccga
     5401 agggagaaag gcggacaggt atccggtaag cggcagggtc ggaacaggag agcgcacgag
     5461 ggagcttcca gggggaaacg cctggtatct ttatagtcct gtcgggtttc gccacctctg
     5521 acttgagcgt cgatttttgt gatgctcgtc aggggggcgg agcctatgga aaaacgccag
     5581 caacgcggcc tttttacggt tcctggcctt ttgctggcct tttgctcaca tgttctttcc
     5641 tgcgttatcc cctgattctg tggataaccg tattaccgcc tttgagtgag ctgataccgc
     5701 tcgccgcagc cgaacgaccg agcgcagcga gtcagtgagc gaggaagcgg aagagcgccc
     5761 aatacgcaaa ccgcctctcc ccgcgcgttg gccgattcat taatgcagct ggcacgacag
     5821 gtttcccgac tggaaagcgg gcagtgagcg caacgcaatt aatgtgagtt agctcactca
     5881 ttaggcaccc caggctttac actttatgct tccggctcgt atgttgtgtg gaattgtgag
     5941 cggataacaa tttcacacag gaaacagcta tgaccatgat tacgccaagc gcgcaattaa
     6001 ccctcactaa agggaacaaa agctggagct gcaagcttaa tgtagtctta tgcaatactc
     6061 ttgtagtctt gcaacatggt aacgatgagt tagcaacatg ccttacaagg agagaaaaag
     6121 caccgtgcat gccgattggt ggaagtaagg tggtacgatc gtgccttatt aggaaggcaa
     6181 cagacgggtc tgacatggat tggacgaacc actgaattgc cgcattgcag agatattgta
     6241 tttaagtgcc tagctcgata cataaacggg tctctctggt tagaccagat ctgagcctgg
     6301 gagctctctg gctaactagg gaacccactg cttaagcctc aataaagctt gccttgagtg
     6361 cttcaagtag tgtgtgcccg tctgttgtgt gactctggta actagagatc cctcagaccc
     6421 ttttagtcag tgtggaaaat ctctagcagt ggcgcccgaa cagggacttg aaagcgaaag
     6481 ggaaaccaga ggagctctct cgacgcagga ctcggcttgc tgaagcgcgc acggcaagag
     6541 gcgaggggcg gcgactggtg agtacgccaa aaattttgac tagcggaggc tagaaggaga
     6601 gagatgggtg cgagagcgtc agtattaagc gggggagaat tagatcgcga tgggaaaaaa
     6661 ttcggttaag gccaggggga aagaaaaaat ataaattaaa acatatagta tgggcaagca
     6721 gggagctaga acgattcgca gttaatcctg gcctgttaga aacatcagaa ggctgtagac
     6781 aaatactggg acagctacaa ccatcccttc agacaggatc agaagaactt agatcattat
     6841 ataatacagt agcaaccctc tattgtgtgc atcaaaggat agagataaaa gacaccaagg
     6901 aagctttaga caagatagag gaagagcaaa acaaaagtaa gaccaccgca cagcaagcgg
     6961 ccgctgatct tcagacctgg aggaggagat atgagggaca attggagaag tgaattatat
     7021 aaatataaag tagtaaaaat tgaaccatta ggagtagcac ccaccaaggc aaagagaaga
     7081 gtggtgcaga gagaaaaaag agcagtggga ataggagctt tgttccttgg gttcttggga
     7141 gcagcaggaa gcactatggg cgcagcgtca atgacgctga cggtacaggc cagacaatta
     7201 ttgtctggta tagtgcagca gcagaacaat ttgctgaggg ctattgaggc gcaacagcat
     7261 ctgttgcaac tcacagtctg gggcatcaag cagctccagg caagaatcct ggctgtggaa
     7321 agatacctaa aggatcaaca gctcctgggg atttggggtt gctctggaaa actcatttgc
     7381 accactgctg tgccttggaa tgctagttgg agtaataaat ctctggaaca gatttggaat
     7441 cacacgacct ggatggagtg ggacagagaa attaacaatt acacaagctt aatacactcc
     7501 ttaattgaag aatcgcaaaa ccagcaagaa aagaatgaac aagaattatt ggaattagat
     7561 aaatgggcaa gtttgtggaa ttggtttaac ataacaaatt ggctgtggta tataaaatta
     7621 ttcataatga tagtaggagg cttggtaggt ttaagaatag tttttgctgt actttctata
     7681 gtgaatagag ttaggcaggg atattcacca ttatcgtttc agacccacct cccaaccccg
     7741 aggggaccca gagagggcct atttcccatg attccttcat atttgcatat acgatacaag
     7801 gctgttagag agataattag aattaatttg actgtaaaca caaagatatt agtacaaaat
     7861 acgtgacgta gaaagtaata atttcttggg tagtttgcag ttttaaaatt atgttttaaa
     7921 atggactatc atatgcttac cgtaacttga aagtatttcg atttcttggc tttatatatc
     7981 ttgtggaaag gacgaaacac cgaaagtcga atatcatgct gggttttaga gctagaaata
     8041 gcaagttaaa ataaggctag tccgttatca acttgaaaaa gtggcaccga gtcggtgctt
     8101 ttttaagctt ggcgtaacta gatcttgaga caaatggcag tattcatcca caattttaaa
     8161 agaaaagggg ggattggggg gtacagtgca ggggaaagaa tagtagacat aatagcaaca
     8221 gacatacaaa ctaaagaatt acaaaaacaa attacaaaaa ttcaaaattt tcgggtttat
     8281 tacagggaca gcagagatcc actttggcgc cggctcgagg ggg
//
