>Addgene plasmid #75744 | ADK gRNA (BRDN0001146622) | depositor partial sequence | sequence record 143204 | Target Sequence
AAAGTCGAATATCATGCTGG
