>Addgene plasmid #75744 | ADK gRNA (BRDN0001146622) | addgene partial sequence | sequence record 184481 | hU6-F
CGTGACGTAGAAAGTAATAATTTCTTGGGTAGTTTGCAGTTTTAAAATTATGTTTTAAAATGGACTATCA
TATGCTTACCGTAACTTGAAAGTATTTCGATTTCTTGGCTTTATATATCTTGTGGAAAGGACGAAACACC
GAAAGTCGAATATCATGCTGGGTTTTAGAGCTAGAAATAGCAAGTTAAAATAAGGCTAGTCCGTTATCAA
CTTGAAAAAGTGGCACCGAGTCGGTGCTTTTTTAAGCTTGGCGTAACTAGATCTTGAGACAAATGGCAGT
ATTCATCCACAATTTTAAAAGAAAAGGGGGGATTGGGGGGTACAGTGCAGGGGAAAGAATAGTAGACATA
ATAGCAACAGACATACAAACTAAAGAATTACAAAAACAAATTACAAAAATTCAAAATTTTCGGGTTTATT
ACAGGGACAGCAGAGATCCACTTTGGCGCCGGCTCGAGGGGGCCCGGGTGCAAAGATGGATAAAGTTTTA
AACAGAGAGGAATCTTTGCAGCTAATGGACCTTCTAGGTCTTGAAAGGAGTGGGAATTGGCTCCGGTGCC
CGTCAGTGGG
